>Addgene plasmid #86308 | PX458_KDM6A_2 | addgene partial sequence | sequence record 170821 | Addgene Partial NGS Result
GACTATAAGGACCACGACGGAGACTACAAGGATCATGATATTGATTACAAAGACGATGACGATAAGATGG
CCCCAAAGAAGAAGCGGAAGGTCGGTATCCACGGAGTCCCAGCAGCCGACAAGAAGTACAGCATCGGCCT
GGACATCGGCACCAACTCTGTGGGCTGGGCCGTGATCACCGACGAGTACAAGGTGCCCAGCAAGAAATTC
AAGGTGCTGGGCAACACCGACCGGCACAGCATCAAGAAGAACCTGATCGGAGCCCTGCTGTTCGACAGCG
GCGAAACAGCCGAGGCCACCCGGCTGAAGAGAACCGCCAGAAGAAGATACACCAGACGGAAGAACCGGAT
CTGCTATCTGCAAGAGATCTTCAGCAACGAGATGGCCAAGGTGGACGACAGCTTCTTCCACAGACTGGAA
GAGTCCTTCCTGGTGGAAGAGGATAAGAAGCACGAGCGGCACCCCATCTTCGGCAACATCGTGGACGAGG
TGGCCTACCACGAGAAGTACCCCACCATCTACCACCTGAGAAAGAAACTGGTGGACAGCACCGACAAGGC
CGACCTGCGGCTGATCTATCTGGCCCTGGCCCACATGATCAAGTTCCGGGGCCACTTCCTGATCGAGGGC
GACCTGAACCCCGACAACAGCGACGTGGACAAGCTGTTCATCCAGCTGGTGCAGACCTACAACCAGCTGT
TCGAGGAAAACCCCATCAACGCCAGCGGCGTGGACGCCAAGGCCATCCTGTCTGCCAGACTGAGCAAGAG
CAGACGGCTGGAAAATCTGATCGCCCAGCTGCCCGGCGAGAAGAAGAATGGCCTGTTCGGAAACCTGATT
GCCCTGAGCCTGGGCCTGACCCCCAACTTCAAGAGCAACTTCGACCTGGCCGAGGATGCCAAACTGCAGC
TGAGCAAGGACACCTACGACGACGACCTGGACAACCTGCTGGCCCAGATCGGCGACCAGTACGCCGACCT
GTTTCTGGCCGCCAAGAACCTGTCCGACGCCATCCTGCTGAGCGACATCCTGAGAGTGAACACCGAGATC
ACCAAGGCCCCCCTGAGCGCCTCTATGATCAAGAGATACGACGAGCACCACCAGGACCTGACCCTGCTGA
AAGCTCTCGTGCGGCAGCAGCTGCCTGAGAAGTACAAAGAGATTTTCTTCGACCAGAGCAAGAACGGCTA
CGCCGGCTACATTGACGGCGGAGCCAGCCAGGAAGAGTTCTACAAGTTCATCAAGCCCATCCTGGAAAAG
ATGGACGGCACCGAGGAACTGCTCGTGAAGCTGAACAGAGAGGACCTGCTGCGGAAGCAGCGGACCTTCG
ACAACGGCAGCATCCCCCACCAGATCCACCTGGGAGAGCTGCACGCCATTCTGCGGCGGCAGGAAGATTT
TTACCCATTCCTGAAGGACAACCGGGAAAAGATCGAGAAGATCCTGACCTTCCGCATCCCCTACTACGTG
GGCCCTCTGGCCAGGGGAAACAGCAGATTCGCCTGGATGACCAGAAAGAGCGAGGAAACCATCACCCCCT
GGAACTTCGAGGAAGTGGTGGACAAGGGCGCTTCCGCCCAGAGCTTCATCGAGCGGATGACCAACTTCGA
TAAGAACCTGCCCAACGAGAAGGTGCTGCCCAAGCACAGCCTGCTGTACGAGTACTTCACCGTGTATAAC
GAGCTGACCAAAGTGAAATACGTGACCGAGGGAATGAGAAAGCCCGCCTTCCTGAGCGGCGAGCAGAAAA
AGGCCATCGTGGACCTGCTGTTCAAGACCAACCGGAAAGTGACCGTGAAGCAGCTGAAAGAGGACTACTT
CAAGAAAATCGAGTGCTTCGACTCCGTGGAAATCTCCGGCGTGGAAGATCGGTTCAACGCCTCCCTGGGC
ACATACCACGATCTGCTGAAAATTATCAAGGACAAGGACTTCCTGGACAATGAGGAAAACGAGGACATTC
TGGAAGATATCGTGCTGACCCTGACACTGTTTGAGGACAGAGAGATGATCGAGGAACGGCTGAAAACCTA
TGCCCACCTGTTCGACGACAAAGTGATGAAGCAGCTGAAGCGGCGGAGATACACCGGCTGGGGCAGGCTG
AGCCGGAAGCTGATCAACGGCATCCGGGACAAGCAGTCCGGCAAGACAATCCTGGATTTCCTGAAGTCCG
ACGGCTTCGCCAACAGAAACTTCATGCAGCTGATCCACGACGACAGCCTGACCTTTAAAGAGGACATCCA
GAAAGCCCAGGTGTCCGGCCAGGGCGATAGCCTGCACGAGCACATTGCCAATCTGGCCGGCAGCCCCGCC
ATTAAGAAGGGCATCCTGCAGACAGTGAAGGTGGTGGACGAGCTCGTGAAAGTGATGGGCCGGCACAAGC
CCGAGAACATCGTGATCGAAATGGCCAGAGAGAACCAGACCACCCAGAAGGGACAGAAGAACAGCCGCGA
GAGAATGAAGCGGATCGAAGAGGGCATCAAAGAGCTGGGCAGCCAGATCCTGAAAGAACACCCCGTGGAA
AACACCCAGCTGCAGAACGAGAAGCTGTACCTGTACTACCTGCAGAATGGGCGGGATATGTACGTGGACC
AGGAACTGGACATCAACCGGCTGTCCGACTACGATGTGGACCATATCGTGCCTCAGAGCTTTCTGAAGGA
CGACTCCATCGACAACAAGGTGCTGACCAGAAGCGACAAGAACCGGGGCAAGAGCGACAACGTGCCCTCC
GAAGAGGTCGTGAAGAAGATGAAGAACTACTGGCGGCAGCTGCTGAACGCCAAGCTGATTACCCAGAGAA
AGTTCGACAATCTGACCAAGGCCGAGAGAGGCGGCCTGAGCGAACTGGATAAGGCCGGCTTCATCAAGAG
ACAGCTGGTGGAAACCCGGCAGATCACAAAGCACGTGGCACAGATCCTGGACTCCCGGATGAACACTAAG
TACGACGAGAATGACAAGCTGATCCGGGAAGTGAAAGTGATCACCCTGAAGTCCAAGCTGGTGTCCGATT
TCCGGAAGGATTTCCAGTTTTACAAAGTGCGCGAGATCAACAACTACCACCACGCCCACGACGCCTACCT
GAACGCCGTCGTGGGAACCGCCCTGATCAAAAAGTACCCTAAGCTGGAAAGCGAGTTCGTGTACGGCGAC
TACAAGGTGTACGACGTGCGGAAGATGATCGCCAAGAGCGAGCAGGAAATCGGCAAGGCTACCGCCAAGT
ACTTCTTCTACAGCAACATCATGAACTTTTTCAAGACCGAGATTACCCTGGCCAACGGCGAGATCCGGAA
GCGGCCTCTGATCGAGACAAACGGCGAAACCGGGGAGATCGTGTGGGATAAGGGCCGGGATTTTGCCACC
GTGCGGAAAGTGCTGAGCATGCCCCAAGTGAATATCGTGAAAAAGACCGAGGTGCAGACAGGCGGCTTCA
GCAAAGAGTCTATCCTGCCCAAGAGGAACAGCGATAAGCTGATCGCCAGAAAGAAGGACTGGGACCCTAA
GAAGTACGGCGGCTTCGACAGCCCCACCGTGGCCTATTCTGTGCTGGTGGTGGCCAAAGTGGAAAAGGGC
AAGTCCAAGAAACTGAAGAGTGTGAAAGAGCTGCTGGGGATCACCATCATGGAAAGAAGCAGCTTCGAGA
AGAATCCCATCGACTTTCTGGAAGCCAAGGGCTACAAAGAAGTGAAAAAGGACCTGATCATCAAGCTGCC
TAAGTACTCCCTGTTCGAGCTGGAAAACGGCCGGAAGAGAATGCTGGCCTCTGCCGGCGAACTGCAGAAG
GGAAACGAACTGGCCCTGCCCTCCAAATATGTGAACTTCCTGTACCTGGCCAGCCACTATGAGAAGCTGA
AGGGCTCCCCCGAGGATAATGAGCAGAAACAGCTGTTTGTGGAACAGCACAAGCACTACCTGGACGAGAT
CATCGAGCAGATCAGCGAGTTCTCCAAGAGAGTGATCCTGGCCGACGCTAATCTGGACAAAGTGCTGTCC
GCCTACAACAAGCACCGGGATAAGCCCATCAGAGAGCAGGCCGAGAATATCATCCACCTGTTTACCCTGA
CCAATCTGGGAGCCCCTGCCGCCTTCAAGTACTTTGACACCACCATCGACCGGAAGAGGTACACCAGCAC
CAAAGAGGTGCTGGACGCCACCCTGATCCACCAGAGCATCACCGGCCTGTACGAGACACGGATCGACCTG
TCTCAGCTGGGAGGCGACAAAAGGCCGGCGGCCACGAAAAAGGCCGGCCAGGCAAAAAAGAAAAAGGAAT
TCGGCAGTGGAGAGGGCAGAGGAAGTCTGCTAACATGCGGTGACGTCGAGGAGAATCCTGGCCCAGTGAG
CAAGGGCGAGGAGCTGTTCACCGGGGTGGTGCCCATCCTGGTCGAGCTGGACGGCGACGTAAACGGCCAC
AAGTTCAGCGTGTCCGGCGAGGGCGAGGGCGATGCCACCTACGGCAAGCTGACCCTGAAGTTCATCTGCA
CCACCGGCAAGCTGCCCGTGCCCTGGCCCACCCTCGTGACCACCCTGACCTACGGCGTGCAGTGCTTCAG
CCGCTACCCCGACCACATGAAGCAGCACGACTTCTTCAAGTCCGCCATGCCCGAAGGCTACGTCCAGGAG
CGCACCATCTTCTTCAAGGACGACGGCAACTACAAGACCCGCGCCGAGGTGAAGTTCGAGGGCGACACCC
TGGTGAACCGCATCGAGCTGAAGGGCATCGACTTCAAGGAGGACGGCAACATCCTGGGGCACAAGCTGGA
GTACAACTACAACAGCCACAACGTCTATATCATGGCCGACAAGCAGAAGAACGGCATCAAGGTGAACTTC
AAGATCCGCCACAACATCGAGGACGGCAGCGTGCAGCTCGCCGACCACTACCAGCAGAACACCCCCATCG
GCGACGGCCCCGTGCTGCTGCCCGACAACCACTACCTGAGCACCCAGTCCGCCCTGAGCAAAGACCCCAA
CGAGAAGCGCGATCACATGGTCCTGCTGGAGTTCGTGACCGCCGCCGGGATCACTCTCGGCATGGACGAG
CTGTACAAGGAATTCTAACTAGAGCTCGCTGATCAGCCTCGACTGTGCCTTCTAGTTGCCAGCCATCTGT
TGTTTGCCCCTCCCCCGTGCCTTCCTTGACCCTGGAAGGTGCCACTCCCACTGTCCTTTCCTAATAAAAT
GAGGAAATTGCATCGCATTGTCTGAGTAGGTGTCATTCTATTCTGGGGGGTGGGGTGGGGCAGGACAGCA
AGGGGGAGGATTGGGAAGAGAATAGCAGGCATGCTGGGGAGCGGCCGCAGGAACCCCTAGTGATGGAGTT
GGCCACTCCCTCTCTGCGCGCTCGCTCGCTCACTGAGGCCGGGCGACCAAAGGTCGCCCGACGCCCGGGC
TTTGCCCGGGCGGCCTCAGTGAGCGAGCGAGCGCGCAGCTGCCTGCAGGGGCGCCTGATGCGGTATTTTC
TCCTTACGCATCTGTGCGGTATTTCACACCGCATA
[95 nt withheld, positions 5496-5590]
T
[46 nt withheld, positions 5592-5637]
C
[141 nt withheld, positions 5639-5779]
CCTTTGACGTTGGAGTCCACGTTCTTT
[37 nt withheld, positions 5807-5843]
ACTCTATCTCGGGCTATTCTTTTGATTTATAAGGGATTTTGCCGATTTCGGTCTATTGGTTAAAAAATGA
GCTGATTTAACAAAAATTTAACGCGAATTTTAACAAAATATTAACGTTTACAATTTTATGGTGCACTCTC
AGTACAATCTGCTCTGATGCCGCATAGTTAAGCCAGCCCCGACACCCGCCAACACCCGCTGACGCGCCCT
GACGGGCTTGTCTGCTCCCGGCATCCGCTTACAGACAAGCTGTGACCGTCTCCGGGAGCTGCATGTGTCA
GAGGTTTTCACCGTCATCACCGAAACGCGCGAGACGAAAGGGCCTCGTGATACGCCTATTTTTATAGGTT
AATGTCATGATAATAATGGTTTCTTAGACGTCAGGTGGCACTTTTCGGGGAAATGTGCGCGGAACCCCTA
TTTGTTTATTTTTCTAAATACATTCAAATATGTATCCGCTCATGAGACAATAACCCTGATAAATGCTTCA
ATAATATTGAAAAAGGAAGAGTATGAGTATTCAACATTTCCGTGTCGCCCTTATTCCCTTTTTTGCGGCA
TTTTGCCTTCCTGTTTTTGCTCACCCAGAAACGCTGGTGAAAGTAAAAGATGCTGAAGATCAGTTGGGTG
CACGAGTGGGTTACATCGAACTGGATCTCAACAGCGGTAAGATCCTTGAGAGTTTTCGCCCCGAAGAACG
TTTTCCAATGATGAGCACTTTTAAAGTTCTGCTATGTGGCGCGGTATTATCCCGTATTGACGCCGGGCAA
GAGCAACTCGGTCGCCGCATACACTATTCTCAGAATGACTTGGTTGAGTACTCACCAGTCACAGAAAAGC
ATCTTACGGATGGCATGACAGTAAGAGAATTATGCAGTGCTGCCATAACCATGAGTGATAACACTGCGGC
CAACTTACTTCTGACAACGATCGGAGGACCGAAGGAGCTAACCGCTTTTTTGCACAACATGGGGGATCAT
GTAACTCGCCTTGATCGTTGGGAACCGGAGCTGAATGAAGCCATACCAAACGACGAGCGTGACACCACGA
TGCCTGTAGCAATGGCAACAACGTTGCGCAAACTATTAACTGGCGAACTACTTACTCTAGCTTCCCGGCA
ACAATTAATAGACTGGATGGAGGCGGATAAAGTTGCAGGACCACTTCTGCGCTCGGCCCTTCCGGCTGGC
TGGTTTATTGCTGATAAATCTGGAGCCGGTGAGCGTGGAAGCCGCGGTATCATTGCAGCACTGGGGCCAG
ATGGTAAGCCCTCCCGTATCGTAGTTATCTACACGACGGGGAGTCAGGCAACTATGGATGAACGAAATAG
ACAGATCGCTGAGATAGGTGCCTCACTGATTAAGCATTGGTAACTGTCAGACCAAGTTTACTCATATATA
CTTTAGATTGATTTAAAACTTCATTTTTAATTTAAAAGGATCTAGGTGAAGATCCTTTTTGATAATCTCA
TGACCAAAATCCCTTAACGTGAGTTTTCGTTCCACTGAGCGTCAGACCCCGTAGAAAAGATCAAAGGATC
TTCTTGAGATCCTTTTTTTCTGCGCGTAATCTGCTGCTTGCAAACAAAAAAACCACCGCTACCAGCGGTG
GTTTGTTTGCCGGATCAAGAGCTACCAACTCTTTTTCCGAAGGTAACTGGCTTCAGCAGAGCGCAGATAC
CAAATACTGTTCTTCTAGTGTAGCCGTAGTTAGGCCACCACTTCAAGAACTCTGTAGCACCGCCTACATA
CCTCGCTCTGCTAATCCTGTTACCAGTGGCTGCTGCCAGTGGCGATAAGTCGTGTCTTACCGGGTTGGAC
TCAAGACGATAGTTACCGGATAAGGCGCAGCGGTCGGGCTGAACGGGGGGTTCGTGCACACAGCCCAGCT
TGGAGCGAACGACCTACACCGAACTGAGATACCTACAGCGTGAGCTATGAGAAAGCGCCACGCTTCCCGA
AGGGAGAAAGGCGGACAGGTATCCGGTAAGCGGCAGGGTCGGAACAGGAGAGCGCACGAGGGAGCTTCCA
GGGGGAAACGCCTGGTATCTTTATAGTCCTGTCGGGTTTCGCCACCTCTGACTTGAGCGTCGATTTTTGT
GATGCTCGTCAGGGGGGCGGAGCCTATGGAAAAACGCCAGCAACGCGGCCTTTTTACGGTTCCTGGCCTT
TTGCTGGCCTTTTGCTCACATGTGAGGGCCTATTTCCCATGATTCCTTCATATTTGCATATACGATACAA
GGCTGTTAGAGAGATAATTGGAATTAATTTGACTGTAAACACAAAGATATTAGTACAAAATACGTGACGT
AGAAAGTAATAATTTCTTGGGTAGTTTGCAGTTTTAAAATTATGTTTTAAAATGGACTATCATATGCTTA
CCGTAACTTGAAAGTATTTCGATTTCTTGGCTTTATATATCTTGTGGAAAGGACGAAACACCGGTCTCAT
TTAATGTCCAGTTTTAGAGCTAGAAATAGCAAGTTAAAATAAGGCTAGTCCGTTATCAACTTGAAAAAGT
GGCACCGAGTCGGTGCTTTTTTGTTTTAGAGCTAGAAATAGCAAGTTAAAATAAGGCTAGTCCGTTTTTA
GCGCGTGCGCCAATTCTGCAGACAAATGGCTCTAGAGGTACC
