[The description below was written by a language model from this plasmid's Addgene catalogue record.]
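Description:
PX458_KDM6A_2 is a CRISPR plasmid built on the PX458 backbone that carries a guide RNA directed against the 3' end of the human KDM6A gene (also known as UTX or KABUK2). It is maintained in E. coli as a high-copy plasmid under ampicillin selection. The guide sequence was introduced by Gibson cloning. No feature table accompanies the record, so the individual elements of the backbone are not listed. PX458 is generally known as an all-in-one mammalian expression vector that pairs a U6-driven guide RNA scaffold with Streptococcus pyogenes Cas9 linked through a 2A peptide to GFP, which allows transfected cells to be identified or sorted by fluorescence. These details come from general knowledge of the backbone rather than from the record itself.

The "_2" in the name may indicate that this is one of several guides designed for the same locus, although the record does not say so explicitly. According to the depositor comments, the plasmid belongs to a CRISPR-based epitope tagging system that adds a tag, currently FLAG, to endogenous proteins. In this approach, a Cas9 cut near the 3' end of the coding region stimulates homology-directed repair from a separately supplied donor template, placing the tag at the C-terminus of the native protein. The donor is not part of this construct. The associated method uses the tagged endogenous protein for ChIP-seq with a standard anti-tag antibody, so a target-specific antibody against the DNA-binding or chromatin-associated factor, here the histone demethylase KDM6A, is not needed.
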