Addgene plasmid #86308: PX458_KDM6A_2
Purpose: Encodes gRNA for 3' target of human KDM6A
Depositing lab: Eric Mendenhall & Richard M. Myers. Depositing organization: University of Alabama in Huntsville. Publication: CETCh-seq: CRISPR epitope tagging ChIP-seq of DNA-binding proteins. Savic D, Partridge EC, Newberry KM, Smith SB, Meadows SK, Roberts BS, Mackiewicz M, Mendenhall EM, Myers RM. Genome Res. 2015 Sep 9. 10.1101/gr.193540.115 PubMed 26355004.
Backbone
  Vector backbone: PX458
  Vector type: CRISPR
Growth in bacteria
  Bacterial resistance: Ampicillin, 100 μg/mL
  Growth temperature: 37°C
  Growth strain: DH5alpha
  Copy number: High Copy
Gene/Insert
  Gene/Insert name: gRNA against KDM6A
  gRNA/shRNA sequence: GGTCTCATTTAATGTCCA
  Species: H. sapiens (human)
  Entrez Gene: KDM6A (a.k.a. KABUK2, UTX, bA386N14.2)
  Cloning method: Gibson Cloning
  Sequencing primers: 5′ pBR322ori-F
Terms and licenses: Academic/Nonprofit Terms; Industry Terms: Not Available to Industry
Depositor comments: Note: This plasmid is part of the Mendenhall and Meyers CRISPR-based Tagging system to add a tag (currently using FLAG) to endogenous proteins. Please see https://www.addgene.org/crispr/tagging/ for more details.
How to cite: PX458_KDM6A_2 was a gift from Eric Mendenhall & Richard M. Myers (Addgene plasmid # 86308 ; http://n2t.net/addgene:86308 ; RRID:Addgene_86308)
